>Addgene plasmid #61620 | pcDNA3-Lyn-AKAR4 | depositor full sequence | sequence record 100421 | pcDNA3-Lyn-AKAR4 sequence 6543 bps
AAGCTTGCGGCCGCCACCATGGGCTGCATCAAGAGCAAGCGCAAGGACAAGGATCCCATGGTGAGCAAGG
GCGAGGAGCTGTTCACCGGGGTGGTGCCCATCCTGGTCGAGCTGGACGGCGACGTAAACGGCCACAGGTT
CAGCGTGTCCGGCGAGGGCGAGGGCGATGCCACCTACGGCAAGCTGACCCTGAAGTTCATCTGCACCACC
GGCAAGCTGCCCGTGCCCTGGCCCACCCTCGTGACCACCCTGACCTGGGGCGTGCAGTGCTTCGCCCGCT
ACCCCGACCACATGAAGCAGCACGACTTCTTCAAGTCCGCCATGCCCGAAGGCTACGTCCAGGAGCGTAC
CATCTTCTTCAAGGACGACGGCAACTACAAGACCCGCGCCGAGGTGAAGTTCGAGGGCGACACCCTGGTG
AACCGCATCGAGCTGAAGGGCATCGACTTCAAGGAGGACGGCAACATCCTGGGGCACAAGCTGGAGTACA
ACGCCATCAGTGACAACGTCTATATCACCGCCGACAAGCAGAAGAACGGCATCAAGGCCCACTTCAAGAT
CCGCCACAACATCGAGGACGGCAGCGTGCAGCTCGCCGACCACTACCAGCAGAACACCCCCATCGGCGAC
GGCCCCGTGCTGCTGCCCGACAACCACTACCTGAGCACCCAGTCCGCCCTGAGCAAAGACCCCAACGAGA
AGCGCGATCACATGGTCCTGCTGGAGTTCGTGACCGCCGCCGGGATCACTCTCGGCATGGACGAGCTGTA
CAAGCGCATGCATAAGTTTTCTCAAGAACAGATCGGCGAAAACATTGTGTGCAGGGTCATTTGTACCACG
GGTCAAATTCCCATCCGAGATTTGTCAGCTGATATTTCACAAGTGCTTAAGGAAAAACGATCCATAAAGA
AAGTTTGGACATTTGGTAGAAACCCAGCCTGTGACTATCATTTAGGAAACATTTCAAGACTGTCAAATAA
GCATTTCCAAATACTACTAGGAGAAGACGGTAACCTTTTATTGAATGACATTTCCACTAATGGGACCTGG
TTAAATGGGCAAAAAGTCGAGAAGAACAGCAATCAGTTACTGTCTCAAGGTGATGAAATAACCGTTGGTG
TAGGCGTGGAATCAGATATTTTATCTCTGGTCATTTTCATAAACGACAAATTTAAGCAGTGCCTCGAGCA
GAACAAAGTTGATCGCTCTGCAGGTAAGCCAGGCAGCGGCGAGGGCAGCACCAAGGGCCTGCGTCGCGCC
ACCCTGGTGGACGGCGGCACCGGCGGCAGCGAGCTCATGGGCGGCGTGCAGCTCGCCGACCACTACCAGC
AGAACACCCCCATCGGCGACGGCCCCGTGCTGCTGCCNGACAACCACTACCTGAGCTACCAGTCCAAGCT
GAGCAAAGACCCCAACGAGAAGCGCGATCACATGGTCCTGCTGGAGTTCGTGACCGCCGCCGGGATCACT
CTCGGCATGGACGAGCTGTACAAGGGAGGTACCGGTGGATCTATGGTGAGCAAGGGCGAGGAGCTGTTCA
CCGGGGTGGTGCCCATCCTGGTCGAGCTGGACGGCGACGTAAACGGCCACAAGTTCAGCGTGTCCGGCGA
GGGCGAGGGCGATGCCACCTACGGCAAGCTGACCCTGAAGCTGATCTGCACCACCGGCAAGCTGCCCGTG
CCCTGGCCCACCCTCGTGACCACCCTGGGCTACGGCCTTCAGTGCTTCGCCCGCTACCCCGACCACATGA
AGCAGCACGACTTCTTCAAGTCCGCCATGCCCGAAGGCTACGTCCAGGAGCGCACCATCTTCTTCAAGGA
CGACGGCAACTACAAGACCCGCGCCGAGGTGAAGTTCGAGGGCGACACCCTGGTGAACCGCATCGAGCTG
AAGGGCATCGACTTCAAGGAGGACGGCAACATCCTGGGGCACAAGCTGGAGTACAACTACAACAGCCACA
ACGTCTATATCACCGCCGACAAGCAGAAGAACGGCATCAAGGCCAACTTCAAGATCCGCCACAACATCGA
GTAAGAATTCTGCAGATATCCATCACACTGGCGGCCGCTCGAGCATGCATCTAGAGGGCCCTATTCTATA
GTGTCACCTAAATGCTAGAGCTCGCTGATCAGCCTCGACTGTGCCTTCTAGTTGCCAGCCATCTGTTGTT
TGCCCCTCCCCCGTGCCTTCCTTGACCCTGGAAGGTGCCACTCCCACTGTCCTTTCCTAATAAAATGAGG
AAATTGCATCGCATTGTCTGAGTAGGTGTCATTCTATTCTGGGGGGTGGGGTGGGGCAGGACAGCAAGGG
GGAGGATTGGGAAGACAATAGCAGGCATGCTGGGGATGCGGTGGGCTCTATGGCTTCTGAGGCGGAAAGA
ACCAGCTGGGGCTCTAGGGGGTATCCCC
[124 nt withheld, positions 2409-2532]
C
[32 nt withheld, positions 2534-2565]
CA
[57 nt withheld, positions 2568-2624]
A
[49 nt withheld, positions 2626-2674]
CCTTTGACGTTGGAGTCCACGTTCTTT
[37 nt withheld, positions 2702-2738]
ACCCTATCTCGGTCTATTCTTTTGATTTATAAGGGATTTTGGGGATTTCGGCCTATTGGTTAAAAAATGA
GCTGATTTAACAAAAATTTAACGCGAATTAATTCTGTGGAATGTGTGTCAGTTAGGGTGTGGAAAGTCCC
CAGGCTCCCCAGGCAGGCAGAAGTATGCAAAGCATGCATCTCAATTAGTCAGCAACCAGGTGTGGAAAGT
CCCCAGGCTCCCCAGCAGGCAGAAGTATGCAAAGCATGCATCTCAATTAGTCAGCAACCATAGTCCCGCC
CCTAACTCCGCCCATCCCGCCCCTAACTCCGCCCAGTTCCGCCCATTCTCCGCCCCATGGCTGACTAATT
TTTTTTATTTATGCAGAGGCCGAGGCCGCCTCTGCCTCTGAGCTATTCCAGAAGTAGTGAGGAGGCTTTT
TTGGAGGCCTAGGCTTTTGCAAAAAGCTCCCGGGAGCTTGTATATCCATTTTCGGATCTGATCAAGAGAC
AGGATGAGGATCGTTTCGCATGATTGAACAAGATGGATTGCACGCAGGTTCTCCGGCCGCTTGGGTGGAG
AGGCTATTCGGCTATGACTGGGCACAACAGACAATCGGCTGCTCTGATGCCGCCGTGTTCCGGCTGTCAG
CGCAGGGGCGCCCGGTTCTTTTTGTCAAGACCGACCTGTCCGGTGCCCTGAATGAACTGCAGGACGAGGC
AGCGCGGCTATCGTGGCTGGCCACGACGGGCGTTCCTTGCGCAGCTGTGCTCGACGTTGTCACTGAAGCG
GGAAGGGACTGGCTGCTATTGGGCGAAGTGCCGGGGCAGGATCTCCTGTCATCTCACCTTGCTCCTGCCG
AGAAAGTATCCATCATGGCTGATGCAATGCGGCGGCTGCATACGCTTGATCCGGCTACCTGCCCATTCGA
CCACCAAGCGAAACATCGCATCGAGCGAGCACGTACTCGGATGGAAGCCGGTCTTGTCGATCAGGATGAT
CTGGACGAAGAGCATCAGGGGCTCGCGCCAGCCGAACTGTTCGCCAGGCTCAAGGCGCGCATGCCCGACG
GCGAGGATCTCGTCGTGACCCATGGCGATGCCTGCTTGCCGAATATCATGGTGGAAAATGGCCGCTTTTC
TGGATTCATCGACTGTGGCCGGCTGGGTGTGGCGGACCGCTATCAGGACATAGCGTTGGCTACCCGTGAT
ATTGCTGAAGAGCTTGGCGGCGAATGGGCTGACCGCTTCCTCGTGCTTTACGGTATCGCCGCTCCCGATT
CGCAGCGCATCGCCTTCTATCGCCTTCTTGACGAGTTCTTCTGAGCGGGACTCTGGGGTTCGAAATGACC
GACCAAGCGACGCCCAACCTGCCATCACGAGATTTCGATTCCACCGCCGCCTTCTATGAAAGGTTGGGCT
TCGGAATCGTTTTCCGGGACGCCGGCTGGATGATCCTCCAGCGCGGGGATCTCATGCTGGAGTTCTTCGC
CCACCCCAACTTGTTTATTGCAGCTTATAATGGTTACAAATAAAGCAATAGCATCACAAATTTCACAAAT
AAAGCATTTTTTTCACTGCATTCTAGTTGTGGTTTGTCCAAACTCATCAATGTATCTTATCATGTCTGTA
TACCGTCGACCTCTAGCTAGAGCTTGGCGTAATCATGGTCATAGCTGTTTCCTGTGTGAAATTGTTATCC
GCTCACAATTCCACACAACATACGAGCCGGAAGCATAAAGTGTAAAGCCTGGGGTGCCTAATGAGTGAGC
TAACTCACATTAATTGCGTTGCGCTCACTGCCCGCTTTCCAGTCGGGAAACCTGTCGTGCCAGCTGCATT
AATGAATCGGCCAACGCGCGGGGAGAGGCGGTTTGCGTATTGGGCGCTCTTCCGCTTCCTCGCTCACTGA
CTCGCTGCGCTCGGTCGTTCGGCTGCGGCGAGCGGTATCAGCTCACTCAAAGGCGGTAATACGGTTATCC
ACAGAATCAGGGGATAACGCAGGAAAGAACATGTGAGCAAAAGGCCAGCAAAAGGCCAGGAACCGTAAAA
AGGCCGCGTTGCTGGCGTTTTTCCATAGGCTCCGCCCCCCTGACGAGCATCACAAAAATCGACGCTCAAG
TCAGAGGTGGCGAAACCCGACAGGACTATAAAGATACCAGGCGTTTCCCCCTGGAAGCTCCCTCGTGCGC
TCTCCTGTTCCGACCCTGCCGCTTACCGGATACCTGTCCGCCTTTCTCCCTTCGGGAAGCGTGGCGCTTT
CTCAATGCTCACGCTGTAGGTATCTCAGTTCGGTGTAGGTCGTTCGCTCCAAGCTGGGCTGTGTGCACGA
ACCCCCCGTTCAGCCCGACCGCTGCGCCTTATCCGGTAACTATCGTCTTGAGTCCAACCCGGTAAGACAC
GACTTATCGCCACTGGCAGCAGCCACTGGTAACAGGATTAGCAGAGCGAGGTATGTAGGCGGTGCTACAG
AGTTCTTGAAGTGGTGGCCTAACTACGGCTACACTAGAAGGACAGTATTTGGTATCTGCGCTCTGCTGAA
GCCAGTTACCTTCGGAAAAAGAGTTGGTAGCTCTTGATCCGGCAAACAAACCACCGCTGGTAGCGGTGGT
TTTTTTGTTTGCAAGCAGCAGATTACGCGCAGAAAAAAAGGATCTCAAGAAGATCCTTTGATCTTTTCTA
CGGGGTCTGACGCTCAGTGGAACGAAAACTCACGTTAAGGGATTTTGGTCATGAGATTATCAAAAAGGAT
CTTCACCTAGATCCTTTTAAATTAAAAATGAAGTTTTAAATCAATCTAAAGTATATATGAGTAAACTTGG
TCTGACAGTTACCAATGCTTAATCAGTGAGGCACCTATCTCAGCGATCTGTCTATTTCGTTCATCCATAG
TTGCCTGACTCCCCGTCGTGTAGATAACTACGATACGGGAGGGCTTACCATCTGGCCCCAGTGCTGCAAT
GATACCGCGAGACCCACGCTCACCGGCTCCAGATTTATCAGCAATAAACCAGCCAGCCGGAAGGGCCGAG
CGCAGAAGTGGTCCTGCAACTTTATCCGCCTCCATCCAGTCTATTAATTGTTGCCGGGAAGCTAGAGTAA
GTAGTTCGCCAGTTAATAGTTTGCGCAACGTTGTTGCCATTGCTACAGGCATCGTGGTGTCACGCTCGTC
GTTTGGTATGGCTTCATTCAGCTCCGGTTCCCAACGATCAAGGCGAGTTACATGATCCCCCATGTTGTGC
AAAAAAGCGGTTAGCTCCTTCGGTCCTCCGATCGTTGTCAGAAGTAAGTTGGCCGCAGTGTTATCACTCA
TGGTTATGGCAGCACTGCATAATTCTCTTACTGTCATGCCATCCGTAAGATGCTTTTCTGTGACTGGTGA
GTACTCAACCAAGTCATTCTGAGAATAGTGTATGCGGCGACCGAGTTGCTCTTGCCCGGCGTCAATACGG
GATAATACCGCGCCACATAGCAGAACTTTAAAAGTGCTCATCATTGGAAAACGTTCTTCGGGGCGAAAAC
TCTCAAGGATCTTACCGCTGTTGAGATCCAGTTCGATGTAACCCACTCGTGCACCCAACTGATCTTCAGC
ATCTTTTACTTTCACCAGCGTTTCTGGGTGAGCAAAAACAGGAAGGCAAAATGCCGCAAAAAAGGGAATA
AGGGCGACACGGAAATGTTGAATACTCATACTCTTCCTTTTTCAATATTATTGAAGCATTTATCAGGGTT
ATTGTCTCATGAGCGGATACATATTTGAATGTATTTAGAAAAATAAACAAATAGGGGTTCCGCGCACATT
TCCCCGAAAAGTGCCACCTGACGTC
Features (pLannotate 1.2.2; 18 found; start..end, strand, type, name):
     58..774     +  CDS            Cerulean: Cerulean is a basic (constitutively fluorescent) cyan fluorescent protein published in 2004, derived from Aequorea victoria. It has low acid sensitivity.
    784..1206    +  CDS            RAD53 (fragment): RAD53_YEAST - Also known as MEC2, SAD1, SPK1. Experimental evidence at protein level: Swiss-Prot protein existence level 1. Controls S-phase checkpoint as well as G1 and G2 DNA damage checkpoints. Phosphorylates proteins on serine, threonine, and tyrosine. Prevents entry into anaphase and mitotic exit after DNA damage via regulation of the Polo kinase CDC5. Seems to be involved in the phosphorylation of RPH1. From Saccharomyces cerevisiae (strain ATCC 204508 / S288c) (Baker's yeast).
   1300..2031    +  CDS            cp173Venus: circularly permuted form of the Venus yellow fluorescent protein (Nagai et al., 2004) efficient FRET acceptor for CFP
   2095..2113    -  promoter       SP6 promoter: promoter for bacteriophage SP6 RNA polymerase
   2139..2363    +  polyA_signal   bGH poly(A) signal: bovine growth hormone polyadenylation signal
   2367..2388    +  promoter       SV40 promoter (fragment): SV40 enhancer and early promoter
   2409..2837    +  rep_origin     f1 ori (sequence partly withheld): f1 bacteriophage origin of replication; arrow indicates direction of (+) strand synthesis
   2851..3181    +  promoter       SV40 promoter: SV40 enhancer and early promoter
   3248..4039    +  CDS            neo: KKA2_KLEPN - Also known as kan, nptII. Experimental evidence at protein level: Swiss-Prot protein existence level 1. Resistance to kanamycin, neomycin, paromomycin, ribostamycin, butirosin and gentamicin B. From Klebsiella pneumoniae.
   4063..4221    +  CDS            ble (fragment): BLE_KLEPN - Experimental evidence at protein level: Swiss-Prot protein existence level 1. Binding protein with a strong affinity to the bleomycin family of antibiotics. Binds to CL990; an antimitotic-antibiotic compound. From Klebsiella pneumoniae.
   4216..4337    +  polyA_signal   SV40 poly(A) signal: SV40 polyadenylation signal
   4410..4426    -  protein_bind   lac operator: The lac repressor binds to the lac operator to inhibit transcription in E. coli. This inhibition can be relieved by adding lactose or isopropyl-β-D-thiogalactopyranoside (IPTG). lac repressor encoded by lacI
   4434..4464    -  promoter       lac promoter: promoter for the E. coli lac operon
   4479..4500    -  protein_bind   CAP binding site: CAP binding activates transcription in the presence of cAMP. E. coli catabolite activator protein
   4513..4605    -  CDS            lacI (fragment): lac repressor; lacI; The lac repressor binds to the lac operator to inhibit transcription in E. coli. This inhibition can be relieved by adding lactose or isopropyl-β-D-thiogalactopyranoside (IPTG).
   4788..5376    -  rep_origin     ori: high-copy-number ColE1/pMB1/pBR322/pUC origin of replication
   5547..6407    -  CDS            AmpR: β-lactamase; bla; confers resistance to ampicillin, carbenicillin, and related antibiotics
   6408..6512    -  promoter       AmpR promoter: bla
