[The description below was written by a language model from this plasmid's Addgene catalogue record and pLannotate feature annotations shown in this document.]
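Description:
pcDNA3-Lyn-AKAR4 is a mammalian expression plasmid built on the Invitrogen pcDNA3 backbone that encodes a lipid raft-targeted version of the AKAR4 FRET biosensor for protein kinase A activity. It is propagated in E. coli as a high-copy plasmid through a ColE1/pUC-type origin with ampicillin resistance (AmpR under its own bla promoter). It also carries an f1 origin and an SV40 promoter-driven neomycin phosphotransferase cassette with an SV40 poly(A) signal, which allows G418 selection of transfected mammalian cells.

The insert, cloned between HindIII and EcoRI, is a single open reading frame that the catalogue describes as CMV-driven. Transcription terminates at the bGH polyadenylation signal. An N-terminal targeting sequence from Lyn kinase is listed as directing the sensor to plasma membrane raft microdomains. It is followed by the cyan donor Cerulean, a fragment of S. cerevisiae RAD53, and a circularly permuted Venus acceptor (cpVenus[E172] in the catalogue, annotated as cp173Venus). In AKAR-type reporters, the RAD53-derived portion generally serves as a phosphoamino acid-binding domain that engages a PKA substrate motif once it is phosphorylated. The resulting conformational change alters FRET between the two fluorophores. The substrate segment itself is not annotated, though an unannotated gap lies between the RAD53 fragment and the Venus coding sequence.

The annotated depositor sequence is 6,543 nt, shorter than the 7,484 bp stated in the catalogue. It contains no annotated CMV promoter, T7 promoter or Lyn motif, so the feature table may not represent the whole plasmid. The construct is used for live-cell imaging of PKA activity in membrane microdomains.
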