Addgene plasmid #61620: pcDNA3-Lyn-AKAR4
Purpose: Lipid raft-targeted FRET biosensor for monitoring PKA activity
Depositing lab: Jin Zhang. Depositing organization: Johns Hopkins University and School of Medicine. Publication: Visualization of PKA activity in plasma membrane microdomains. Depry C, Allen MD, Zhang J. Mol Biosyst. 2011 Jan;7(1):52-8. doi: 10.1039/c0mb00079e. Epub 2010 Sep 14. PubMed 20838685.
Backbone
  Vector backbone: pcDNA3
  Backbone manufacturer: Invitrogen
  Backbone size w/o insert (bp): 5446
  Total vector size (bp): 7484
  Vector type: Mammalian Expression
  Selectable markers: Neomycin (select with G418)
Growth in bacteria
  Bacterial resistance: Ampicillin, 100 μg/mL
  Growth temperature: 37°C
  Growth strain: DH5alpha
  Copy number: High Copy
Gene/Insert
  Gene/Insert name: Lyn-AKAR4
  Species: S. cerevisiae (budding yeast), Synthetic
  Insert size (bp): 2022
  Promoter: CMV
  Tag / fusion protein: Cerulean (N terminal on insert); cpVenus[E172] (C terminal on insert); N-terminal targeting sequence from Lyn kinase (N terminal on insert)
  Cloning method: Restriction Enzyme; 5′ cloning site HindIII (not destroyed); 3′ cloning site EcoRI (not destroyed)
  Sequencing primers: 5′ T7 forward; 3′ BGH reverse
Terms and licenses: Academic/Nonprofit Terms; Industry Terms: Not Available to Industry
How to cite: pcDNA3-Lyn-AKAR4 was a gift from Jin Zhang (Addgene plasmid # 61620 ; http://n2t.net/addgene:61620 ; RRID:Addgene_61620)
