>Addgene plasmid #61620 | pcDNA3-Lyn-AKAR4 | addgene partial sequence | sequence record 102857 | CMV-F 5'-CGCAAATGGGCGGTAGGCGTG-3'
ACTAGAGAACCCACTGCTTACTGGCTTATCGAAATTAATACGACTCACTATAGGGAGACCCAAGCTTGCG
GCCGCCACCATGGGCTGCATCAAGAGCAAGCGCAAGGACAAGGATCCCATGGTGAGCAAGGGCGAGGAGC
TGTTCACCGGGGTGGTGCCCATCCTGGTCGAGCTGGACGGCGACGTAAACGGCCACAGGTTCAGCGTGTC
CGGCGAGGGCGAGGGCGATGCCACCTACGGCAAGCTGACCCTGAAGTTCATCTGCACCACCGGCAAGCTG
CCCGTGCCCTGGCCCACCCTCGTGACCACCCTGACCTGGGGCGTGCAGTGCTTCGCCCGCTACCCCGACC
ACATGAAGCAGCACGACTTCTTCAAGTCCGCCATGCCCGAAGGCTACGTCCAGGAGCGTACCATCTTCTT
CAAGGACGACGGCAACTACAAGACCCGCGCCGAGGTGAAGTTCGAGGGCGACACCCTGGTGAACCGCATC
GAGCTGAAGGGCATCGACTTCAAGGAGGACGGCAACATCCTGGGGCACAAGCTGGAGTACAACGCCATCA
GTGACAACGTCTATATCACCGCCGACAAGCAGAAGAACGGCATCAAGGCCCACTTCAAGATCCGCCACAA
CATCGAGGACGGCAGCGTGCAGCTCGCCGACCACTACCAGCAGAACACCCCCATCGGCGACGGCCCCGTG
CTGCTGCCCGACAACCACTACCTGAGCACCCAGTCCGCCCTGAGCAAAGACCCCAACGAGAAGCGCGATC
ACATGGTCCTGCTGGAGTTCGTGACCGCCGCCGGGATCACTCTCGGCATGGACGAGCTGTACAAGCGCAT
GCATAAGTT
