>Addgene plasmid #61620 | pcDNA3-Lyn-AKAR4 | addgene partial sequence | sequence record 103000 | BGH-rev 5'-TAGAAGGCACAGTCGAGG-3'
CTATAGAATAGGGCCCTCTAGATGCATGCTCGAGCGGCCGCCAGTGTGATGGATATCTGCAGAATTCTTA
CTCGATGTTGTGGCGGATCTTGAAGTTGGCCTTGATGCCGTTCTTCTGCTTGTCGGCGGTGATATAGACG
TTGTGGCTGTTGTAGTTGTACTCCAGCTTGTGCCCCAGGATGTTGCCGTCCTCCTTGAAGTCGATGCCCT
TCAGCTCGATGCGGTTCACCAGGGTGTCGCCCTCGAACTTCACCTCGGCGCGGGTCTTGTAGTTGCCGTC
GTCCTTGAAGAAGATGGTGCGCTCCTGGACGTAGCCTTCGGGCATGGCGGACTTGAAGAAGTCGTGCTGC
TTCATGTGGTCGGGGTAGCGGGCGAAGCACTGAAGGCCGTAGCCCAGGGTGGTCACGAGGGTGGGCCAGG
GCACGGGCAGCTTGCCGGTGGTGCAGATCAGCTTCAGGGTCAGCTTGCCGTAGGTGGCATCGCCCTCGCC
CTCGCCGGACACGCTGAACTTGTGGCCGTTTACGTCGCCGTCCAGCTCGACCAGGATGGGCACCACCCCG
GTGAACAGCTCCTCGCCCTTGCTCACCATAGATCCACCGGTACCTCCCTTGTACAGCTCGTCCATGCCGA
GAGTGATCCCGGCGGCGGTCACGAACTCCAGCAGGACCATGTGATCGCGCTTCTCGTTGGGGTCTTTGCT
CAGCTTGGACTGGTAGCTCAGGTAGTGGTTGTCGGGCAGCAGCACGGGGCCGTCGCCGATGGGGGTGTTC
TGCTGGTAGTGGTCGGCGAGCTGCACGCCGCCCATGAGCTCGCTGCCGCCGGTGCCGCCGTCCACCAGG
